Addgene plasmid #196866: pBactin-Akna-mEGFP
Purpose: Expression of the centrosomal protein Akna fused to enhanced (E)-GFP
Depositing lab: Frank Bradke. Publication: Centrosomal microtubule nucleation regulates radial migration of projection neurons independently of polarization in the developing brain. Vinopal S, Dupraz S, Alfadil E, Pietralla T, Bendre S, Stiess M, Falk S, Camargo Ortega G, Maghelli N, Tolic IM, Smejkal J, Gotz M, Bradke F. Neuron. 2023 Apr 19;111(8):1241-1263.e16. doi: 10.1016/j.neuron.2023.01.020. Epub 2023 Feb 15. PubMed 36796357.
Backbone
  Vector backbone: pBeta-actin-Tubg1-mEGFP
  Backbone size w/o insert (bp): 6040
  Vector type: Mammalian Expression
Growth in bacteria
  Bacterial resistance: Ampicillin, 100 μg/mL
  Growth temperature: 37°C
  Growth strain: DH5alpha
  Copy number: High Copy
Gene/Insert
  Gene/Insert name: Akna-mEGFP
  Species: M. musculus (mouse)
  Insert size (bp): 5008
  Entrez Gene: Akna (a.k.a. AI597013, MGC116630, mKIAA1968, RP23-340H1.6)
  Promoter: Chicken bactin (plus Chicken bactin intron)
  Cloning method: Restriction Enzyme; 5′ cloning site NheI (not destroyed); 3′ cloning site SalI (not destroyed)
  Sequencing primers: 5′ pCAG forward (5'-GCAACGTGCTGGTTATTGTG-3'); 3′ SV40pA-R (5'-GAAATTTGTGATGCTATTGC-3')
Resource information
  A portion of this plasmid was derived from a plasmid made by: pBeta-actin [Kapitein et al. , 2010]
Terms and licenses: Academic/Nonprofit Terms; Industry Terms: Not Available to Industry
How to cite: pBactin-Akna-mEGFP was a gift from Frank Bradke (Addgene plasmid # 196866 ; http://n2t.net/addgene:196866 ; RRID:Addgene_196866)
