[The description below was written by a language model from this plasmid's Addgene catalogue record and pLannotate feature annotations shown in this document.]
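Description:
pBactin-Akna-mEGFP is a mammalian expression plasmid of about 11 kb that produces the mouse centrosomal protein Akna fused to monomeric enhanced GFP. It was built on the pBeta-actin-Tubg1-mEGFP backbone, itself derived in part from an earlier pBeta-actin vector, with the Akna-mEGFP cassette (about 5 kb) placed between NheI and SalI sites that remain intact. In bacteria it is maintained through a high-copy ColE1/pUC-type origin and selected with ampicillin via the β-lactamase gene and its own promoter. The annotated sequence also shows remnants of older cloning vectors (fragments of lacI, lacZα, rop and bom, plus a lac promoter/operator and CAP site), which are backbone leftovers with no evident role in the expression cassette. No mammalian selection marker is annotated, which suggests the plasmid is meant for transient expression.

Transcription is driven by the chicken β-actin promoter followed by an intron. The catalogue describes this as the chicken β-actin intron, whereas the feature annotation identifies it as the chimeric chicken β-actin/rabbit β-globin intron familiar from CAG-type cassettes. No CMV enhancer is annotated. Downstream lies the Akna coding sequence, followed after a short spacer by mEGFP, so the tag sits at the C terminus of Akna. This GFP variant carries the A206K mutation that suppresses dimerisation, reducing tag-driven artefacts in localisation studies. An SV40 polyadenylation signal, preceded by a small large T antigen fragment, terminates the transcript. The stated purpose is simply expression of fluorescently tagged Akna. The associated study concerns centrosomal microtubule nucleation and the radial migration of projection neurons in the developing brain, where such a construct would allow visualisation of Akna in living or fixed cells.
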