Features (pLannotate 1.2.2; 16 found; start..end, strand, type, name):
    237..1206    +  intron         chimeric intron: chimera between introns from chicken β-actin and rabbit β-globin
   1260..5471    +  CDS            Akna: AKNA_MOUSE - Also known as Kiaa1968 From Mus musculus (Mouse).
   5529..6248    +  CDS            mEGFP: enhanced GFP with monomerizing A206K mutation (Zacharias et al., 2002) mammalian codon-optimized
   6336..6421    +  CDS            large T antigen (fragment): large T antigen from SV40 (simian virus 40)
   6444..6578    +  polyA_signal   SV40 poly(A) signal: SV40 polyadenylation signal
   6614..6636    -  protein_bind   lac operator (fragment): The lac repressor binds to the lac operator to inhibit transcription in E. coli. This inhibition can be relieved by adding lactose or isopropyl-β-D-thiogalactopyranoside (IPTG). lac repressor encoded by lacI
   6640..6670    -  promoter       lac promoter: promoter for the E. coli lac operon
   6685..6706    -  protein_bind   CAP binding site: CAP binding activates transcription in the presence of cAMP. E. coli catabolite activator protein
   6719..6811    -  CDS            lacI (fragment): lac repressor; lacI; The lac repressor binds to the lac operator to inhibit transcription in E. coli. This inhibition can be relieved by adding lactose or isopropyl-β-D-thiogalactopyranoside (IPTG).
   6994..7582    -  rep_origin     ori: high-copy-number ColE1/pMB1/pBR322/pUC origin of replication
   7753..8613    -  CDS            AmpR: β-lactamase; bla; confers resistance to ampicillin, carbenicillin, and related antibiotics
   8614..8718    -  promoter       AmpR promoter: bla
   8813..8848    +  CDS            rop (fragment): Rop protein, which maintains plasmids at low copy number; rop
   8950..9049    +  misc_feature   bom (fragment): basis of mobility region from pBR322
   9055..9209    -  CDS            lacZα (fragment): LacZα fragment of β-galactosidase; lacZ fragment
  11009..236     +  promoter       chicken β-actin promoter (across the origin): No description available
>Addgene plasmid #196866 | pBactin-Akna-mEGFP | addgene full sequence | sequence record 391835 | Addgene NGS Result
CCCCCCCTCCCCACCCCCAATTTTGTATTTATTTATTTTTTAATTATTTTGTGCAGCGATGGGGGCGGGG
GGGGGGGGGGCGCGCGCCAGGSGGGGCGGGGCGGGGCGRGGGGCGGGGCGGGGCGAGGCGGAGAGGTGCG
GCGGCAGCCAATCAGAGCGGCGCGCTCCGAAAGTTTCCTTTTATGGCGAGGCGGCGGCGGCGGCGGCCCT
ATAAAAAGCGAAGCGCGCGGCGGGCGGGAGTCGCTGCGCGCTGCCTTCGCCCCGTGCCCCGCTCCGCCGC
CGCCTCGCGCCGCCCGCCCCGGCTCTGACTGACCGCGTTACTCCCACAGGTGAGCGGGCGGGACGGCCCT
TCTCCTCCGGGCTGTAATTAGCGCTTGGTTTAATGACGGCTCGTTTCTTTTCTGTGGCTGCGTGAAAGCC
TTAAAGGGCTCCGGGAGGGCCCTTTGTGCGGGGGGGAGCGGCTCGGGGGGTGCGTGCGTGTGTGTGTGCG
TGGGGAGCGCCGCGTGCGGCTCCGCGCTGCCCGGCGGCTGTGAGCGCTGCGGGCGCGGCGCGGGGCTTTG
TGCGCTCCGCAGTGTGCGCGAGGGGAGCGCGGCCGGGGGCGGTGCCCCGCGGTGCGGGGGGGGCTGCGRG
GGGAACAAAGGCTGCGKGCGGGGTGTGTGCGKGGGGGGGKGAGCAGGGGGTGTGGGCGCGGCGGTCGGGC
TGTAACCCCCCCCTGCACCCCCCTCCCCGAGTTGCTGAGCACGGCCCGGCTTCGGGTGCGGGGCTCCGTG
CGGGGCGTGGCGCGGGGCTCGCCGTGCCGGGCGGGGGGTGGCGGCAGGTGGGGGTGCCGGGCGGGGCGGG
GCCGCCTCGGGCCGGGGAGGGCTCGGGGGAGGGGCGCGGCGGCCCCCGGAGCGCCGGCGGCTGTCGAGGC
GCGGCGAGCCGCAGCCATTGCCTTTTATGGTAATCGTGCGAGAGGGCGCAGGGACTTCCTTTGTCCCAAA
TCTGTGCGGAGCCGAAATCTGGGAGGCGCCGCCGCACCCCCTCTAGCGGGCGCGGGGCGAAGCGGTGCGG
CGCCGGCAGGAAGGAAATGGGCGGGGAGGGCCTTCGTGCGTCGCCGCGCCGCCGTCCCCTTCTCCATCTC
CAGCCTCGGGGCTGTCCGCAGGGGGACGGCTGCCTTCGGGGGGGACGGGGCAGGGCGGGGTTCGGCTTCT
GGCGTGTGACCGGCGGGGTTTATATCTTCCCTTCTCTGTTCCTCCGCAGCCCCCAAGCTAGCAGCCACCA
TGGCCAGCTCAGGGGCAAAGGCACAATGGGTTGGGCCAAGCCTGGGGCAAGGGCCCCGAAGGCGGCGCTG
GGCTTGGGCTGAGGAACAAGATACAGATGGAAGAAGAGACCAGGGCTGGGGAAACAGCCAGTCTCTTCCC
GAAGCCCCCAGTCCTGAGCTCCTAGAGGACTTCCGTCGGGCACAGGAGCACCTGCCACCCCTGGAGTGGG
ACCCAGACATGCAGGACTCCGAAGAGTCTTCTGGAGAAGAGACCGAAGCTGACGATGCAAGCAGCCCAGA
GGGTTCCACCGTGCCTCTGCCCTGGCTCTCCAGGAGCAACCAACAGCTGGACATGTCTGAAGAGGAGCTG
GATGAGGCCTCTGGGAGGCCTGAGGTAGACTTAGCTGGAGAGAGTTGTACGGAGCTTGAGTGTGAAGACC
AGGGAGATTCCAGCCCTCCACCTCCAGGACAGGGGCCAGCCAAAGGCTGGGTCACCTTTATCAAACAAGG
CAGTAACTACAGACCTTCAGAGCATCTCGAGGCCCAGCCATCTGTTGAACATAGCCGCACAAAGTCTTGG
AGCAGTGGAACTGTGAGCCTCCGTCAACCTAGTGACAGCCTTGGTTCTACCTGGGAAGGAGATACCGAAG
TCCCTCAGCCTTCCATCTTGCCCAAAGCCCTGCCACAGAGTCCGTGCCACAACTTTCCACACCCAGGTGA
CAGAAATGGAGGTGACGTTGCTCCGGCAACACCCACAGAATTCCGGGACTCCTTAGCAGCGCCAGCCCAG
AATGCCGAGTGCTCTGCAGGCACGTGGGGGGAAGAAACCACCAGCCTACCCAGCTCTCGGCCTGAGGACC
AAACCTGGAAGAGGACTAAGACATCACCTAAGCCACTGCCCTCCCGGTTTACTGGTTCTGTCAGCCCCCT
GAGTACTCGGCTTGGGGCAATAAAGAAAGTTGTGCCCCAGCACAAGCAGGGAGCCACTCTGGCTGGTCAC
TCTTCTTCACAAGCTCCCAAGTATGGCAGGGGGCGCCGCCTGAACTACCCACTCCCCGACTTCTCCAAGG
TGGGGCCCCGGGTGAGGTTTCCCAAAGATGAGAACTACCGACCCCCGAAGTCCAGAGGCCACAACAGGCA
ACAAGGCTCTACCAGACCCCTCATCTTCAAGTCGCCAGCTGAGATTGTTCGGGATGTACTGTTGAGTAGT
GGAGAGGCGTCCCTGGCCAAGGAATCTTCTCTTGCTCACACCATCACCAGGGTGCCCCAGGAGTTCCAGA
CACCCGAACAAGCCACTGAGCTAGTTCATCAGCTCCAGGAGGACTATCACAAGCTCCTCACCAAGTATGC
GGAGGCTGAGAACACTATCGACCAACTTCGCCTTGGGGCCAAGGTGCACCTGTATTCAGACCCACCACAG
CCCAGTCAGAGCTTCTGCTCGGGGTCAATGCCACAAGGAAGCAAGGTCTTATCCTTCTCTATCCCGCAAC
CCAGAGTAGCAGAGTGGTGGCCTGACCCTGCCCAGGATCCACAGGCCTCTGAGGCCACAGGGTGGCCGTT
CCCACGAACAGACCTGAGTCCCTCCTCGTCCCCCGGCGTGGCCACTCCAGGGCGGCTTCCTCAGAGCCAG
GGCATTGCCACAGACCAGCCCTCCACAGGACAGACCCAGGCACTGACCTCTCAGGCCAGCCGGCTCCTGG
CCAAGGTGCAGTCCTTCGAGGAACTGGTACTGGCTGGACACCTCCCACCTCAGGACCAAATCAAGAGCTT
GGAGCAACTGAGGGCAGCCCACATGGCCCTAGAGGCAGAGTACCTGCAGGCCTGCAGAGAAGAGCTCCTG
GACCCTCAGCTTGATGCCTCTCAGGGGAGTCCCAGGACCCTCAACCTCTGCAGGGAGCTAGAAGCAGAGA
TATACCACCTGGGACAGCGCCTGGAAGAGCTACAGGACCATATGGACCAGACCCAAAGAGAGACAGAGCC
ATGTAGGCCAGACCTGCAAGACAGCACCCCAACCATGTCCTTTCTGCCCCAGTCAGCTCATCTGTCCATG
CCTTCAGGACCTGTCTCCTTGCCAGATGGCCAAACCTACCAGGAGCCTGCCACCACCACCACCACCTCCC
CTGGAAGCTCTTGCACGCTCCCCATCAACAAGAAGTTAAGCCTGAGCATCAAAACTGAGGAAAGCCCAAG
AGGTCTCCCGGTCCCACTCAGGGACAGGACGCTTCAGGTGGAGCAGGACTTCCATGGCCTTCTGGAGAGA
TACCTCAGCGTTAAATCCCTCCCTGAAGCCTTGAGGGATGAAGATGAGGATGACCTGGAGGAGGAGGAAG
AGGAGCAGGACCATCAAGGCCCCTTGGAAGTTGATAGTCCAGCCACAGCTCCAGGGAAAACAGAAGCCGT
GAGGGTACCACCAGGAGAGCGCCCAACACAGGCTGAGGAAAGCCATAGGGATGCTACCCAGGAGGATGAG
GAACAGATGGGACCTATGAAGTCACCAGACTTCCGGCCATCCATGGCCAGAGATACGTACACACCAGTCC
TGGATACAGCTGAAGTGGCTCAACGGGGCACCAAAGCCATGGTGTCACATCAGAGCAGTCTGACCAGCCT
GGAAGAGAGCAGGCCCTCAGAGCTCCTTCCTCGAAAAGCCCTGCTTCGGGCTGGTGGGCCCCACACTGAG
GAGCCCTGGATGGTGTCACCAGAGACAGACAGTGGCTTCGTGGGCTCAGAAACCAGTATAGTGTCACCCT
TCACCCAGACCCCAGAGCACCGGCTCTCCCATGTCAGCACTTCAGGACCATCAGCTCAACACCTCACTGC
CTCTGTGCCTGGTGATAGAACCTCCCATCCCAAGGCCAGGGGTCTCATGGTTCCCAGAAGAGCCACTGAG
ACTGGCATACCCAGAAGCCGAACCCAGCAGCATTTCTCCAGCCTGAGCTCTCCCGGGAGAGGGGCACAGA
GCTGCCACCTAGAGGAGACATCAGTGGCTAAAATAGCGGTTCCCAGGTCTGAGTTCAAGAGACAGAAGCA
GATTTCCAAACAGCTCCTTCCCAGTGGAAGAACCAGCCCCGACTCTGCCCCAGCTCCCACAGCTGCCTCC
ACGCCCCATGGATCAGCAGAGAGCACTGCCAACCTCCTCCTCAACAGGACAGAGCGCGACCAGGCCATCA
AGGATCTGCAGGCGGAGGTGTCACGGCTCCGCCTTCAACTGGAGGACAGCCTGCACCGGCCACACCCAGA
CGGCCCAGCCTGTGTAGCTTCTGCTTTCAACCACTCCACCCAGACCCAGGAAAAGCTGGGTTCCTCACCC
TCCTGGGGCCCCCACTATGGCAGTAAATCCACAGAGAGGCTGTCTAGGGAGCCTAATGGTGTAGAGCCAG
CTGAGCCAATGGGAAGACGTCGAGCCAGGTCCTCTTCGGTGCCTCGGGATGTACCCAGACTGTACCTAAG
TTCTGAATCGGAGTCGCCTGCCCCTCGGCTCTCATCTGAGAAGAGCAGGACCTTTGAGGAGCACCCCGAG
GCTGCACAGTGGGGGACAAGACCACAGAGCAGCTCGAAGCGGAGGGAAAGAGTTTCCTTCCGGGGTCAAT
ACACAGGCCAGGAGTACCACATTCTATCCCCAAAGGCCATCCTGAAGGACAGTGGCACACCGTCCTGTCC
CCACTGCCATCCCATTAGGACCCAGGACACAGGCAGTGCTGTCTCTAGAGACACCACACGGGGCTCATCT
GCCGCTGACACCCTCCGCTGTGCCCTGTGTGGTGAAGTCAAGTCCTCTGCAGAAGCAGATGGCTCCAGCT
CAGGTCCCTCTGAGAAGAACACCCCCAAAAAGCCTTCCACCCCCATCCTCAAACGGAAGAACAGGCAGAC
GGGCTCGCCAGTACGAATGGCCCCTGGACTCTGGTACCTGGCTGCTGCGCCCCCAGCCCCAGCCCCACCG
GCTTTGGCCTACATCTCCTCAGCTCCCATTATGCCTTATCTACCACCCACTGTGTACTATGCAGCCCCAG
CACCTACCTCAGCCCAGACAGCTTCCCCGCAGCCTGCTCGGGGACCTCGGAGAACCCGGCACTCAGTCCA
ACTGGGTCTGAATGACCTGGAGGAGCTGCAGGCCGCACTCAGAGAGGCTGCACAGGCCGCCGAGAACGTT
CGCTCCACCACCCGCCAGCTGAGCCGCTCCCTGTCTGCGGACCTGCGCCATGCCCGTAGCCTGCGAGGCT
CCTGCCTTTTCGTCGACGGCAGCAAGCTTGGTGGAGGCAGCGCATCAGGCGGAAGCGGAAGCAGATCTAT
GGTGAGCAAGGGCGAGGAGCTGTTCACCGGGGTGGTGCCCATCCTGGTCGAGCTGGACGGCGACGTAAAC
GGCCACAAGTTCAGCGTGTCCGGCGAGGGCGAGGGCGATGCCACCTACGGCAAGCTGACCCTGAAGTTCA
TCTGCACCACCGGCAAGCTGCCCGTGCCCTGGCCCACCCTCGTGACCACCCTGACCTACGGCGTGCAGTG
CTTCAGCCGCTACCCCGACCACATGAAGCAGCACGACTTCTTCAAGTCCGCCATGCCCGAAGGCTACGTC
CAGGAGCGCACCATCTTCTTCAAGGACGACGGCAACTACAAGACCCGCGCCGAGGTGAAGTTCGAGGGCG
ACACCCTGGTGAACCGCATCGAGCTGAAGGGCATCGACTTCAAGGAGGACGGCAACATCCTGGGGCACAA
GCTGGAGTACAACTACAACAGCCACAACGTCTATATCATGGCCGACAAGCAGAAGAACGGCATCAAGGTG
AACTTCAAGATCCGCCACAACATCGAGGACGGCAGCGTGCAGCTCGCCGACCACTACCAGCAGAACACCC
CCATCGGCGACGGCCCCGTGCTGCTGCCCGACAACCACTACCTGAGCACCCAGTCCAAGCTGAGCAAAGA
CCCCAACGAGAAGCGCGATCACATGGTCCTGCTGGAGTTCGTGACCGCCGCCGGGATCACTCTCGGCATG
GACGAGCTGTACAAGTAAGCGGCCGCCATATGCATCCTAGGCCTATTAATATTCCGGAGTATACGTAGCC
GGCTAACGTTAACAACCGGTACCTCTAGATAAGTAATGATCATAATCAGCCATATCACATCTGTAGAGGT
TTTACTTGCTTTAAAAAACCTCCCACACCTCCCCCTGAACCTGAAACATAAAATGAATGCAATTGTTGTT
GTTAACTTGTTTATTGCAGCTTATAATGGTTACAAATAAAGCAATAGCATCACAAATTTCACAAATAAAG
CATTTTTTTCACTGCATTCTAGTTGTGGTTTGTCCAAACTCATCAATGTATCTTATCATGTCTGGATCAA
TTCGTAATCATGTCATAGCTGTTTCCTGTGTGAAATTGTTATCCGCTCACAATTCCACACAACATACGAG
CCGGAAGCATAAAGTGTAAAGCCTGGGGTGCCTAATGAGTGAGCTAACTCACATTAATTGCGTTGCGCTC
ACTGCCCGCTTTCCAGTCGGGAAACCTGTCGTGCCAGCTGCATTAATGAATCGGCCAACGCGCGGGGAGA
GGCGGTTTGCGTATTGGGCGCTCTTCCGCTTCCTCGCTCACTGACTCGCTGCGCTCGGTCGTTCGGCTGC
GGCGAGCGGTATCAGCTCACTCAAAGGCGGTAATACGGTTATCCACAGAATCAGGGGATAACGCAGGAAA
GAACATGTGAGCAAAAGGCCAGCAAAAGGCCAGGAACCGTAAAAAGGCCGCGTTGCTGGCGTTTTTCCAT
AGGCTCCGCCCCCCTGACGAGCATCACAAAAATCGACGCTCAAGTCAGAGGTGGCGAAACCCGACAGGAC
TATAAAGATACCAGGCGTTTCCCCCTGGAAGCTCCCTCGTGCGCTCTCCTGTTCCGACCCTGCCGCTTAC
CGGATACCTGTCCGCCTTTCTCCCTTCGGGAAGCGTGGCGCTTTCTCATAGCTCACGCTGTAGGTATCTC
AGTTCGGTGTAGGTCGTTCGCTCCAAGCTGGGCTGTGTGCACGAACCCCCCGTTCAGCCCGACCGCTGCG
CCTTATCCGGTAACTATCGTCTTGAGTCCAACCCGGTAAGACACGACTTATCGCCACTGGCAGCAGCCAC
TGGTAACAGGATTAGCAGAGCGAGGTATGTAGGCGGTGCTACAGAGTTCTTGAAGTGGTGGCCTAACTAC
GGCTACACTAGAAGAACAGTATTTGGTATCTGCGCTCTGCTGAAGCCAGTTACCTTCGGAAAAAGAGTTG
GTAGCTCTTGATCCGGCAAACAAACCACCGCTGGTAGCGGTGGTTTTTTTGTTTGCAAGCAGCAGATTAC
GCGCAGAAAAAAAGGATCTCAAGAAGATCCTTTGATCTTTTCTACGGGGTCTGACGCTCAGTGGAACGAA
AACTCACGTTAAGGGATTTTGGTCATGAGATTATCAAAAAGGATCTTCACCTAGATCCTTTTAAATTAAA
AATGAAGTTTTAAATCAATCTAAAGTATATATGAGTAAACTTGGTCTGACAGTTACCAATGCTTAATCAG
TGAGGCACCTATCTCAGCGATCTGTCTATTTCGTTCATCCATAGTTGCCTGACTCCCCGTCGTGTAGATA
ACTACGATACGGGAGGGCTTACCATCTGGCCCCAGTGCTGCAATGATACCGCGAGACCCACGCTCACCGG
CTCCAGATTTATCAGCAATAAACCAGCCAGCCGGAAGGGCCGAGCGCAGAAGTGGTCCTGCAACTTTATC
CGCCTCCATCCAGTCTATTAATTGTTGCCGGGAAGCTAGAGTAAGTAGTTCGCCAGTTAATAGTTTGCGC
AACGTTGTTGCCATTGCTACAGGCATCGTGGTGTCACGCTCGTCGTTTGGTATGGCTTCATTCAGCTCCG
GTTCCCAACGATCAAGGCGAGTTACATGATCCCCCATGTTGTGCAAAAAAGCGGTTAGCTCCTTCGGTCC
TCCGATCGTTGTCAGAAGTAAGTTGGCCGCAGTGTTATCACTCATGGTTATGGCAGCACTGCATAATTCT
CTTACTGTCATGCCATCCGTAAGATGCTTTTCTGTGACTGGTGAGTACTCAACCAAGTCATTCTGAGAAT
AGTGTATGCGGCGACCGAGTTGCTCTTGCCCGGCGTCAATACGGGATAATACCGCGCCACATAGCAGAAC
TTTAAAAGTGCTCATCATTGGAAAACGTTCTTCGGGGCGAAAACTCTCAAGGATCTTACCGCTGTTGAGA
TCCAGTTCGATGTAACCCACTCGTGCACCCAACTGATCTTCAGCATCTTTTACTTTCACCAGCGTTTCTG
GGTGAGCAAAAACAGGAAGGCAAAATGCCGCAAAAAAGGGAATAAGGGCGACACGGAAATGTTGAATACT
CATACTCTTCCTTTTTCAATATTATTGAAGCATTTATCAGGGTTATTGTCTCATGAGCGGATACATATTT
GAATGTATTTAGAAAAATAAACAAATAGGGGTTCCGCGCACATTTCCCCGAAAAGTGCCACCTGACGTCT
AAGAAACCATTATTATCATGACATTAACCTATAAAAATAGGCGTATCACGAGGCCCTTTCGTCTCGCGCG
TTTCGGTGATGACGGTGAAAACCTCTGACACATGCAGCTCCCGGAGACGGTCACAGCTTGTCTGTAAGCG
GATGCCGGGAGCAGACAAGCCCGTCAGGGCGCGTCAGCGGGTGTTGGCGGGTGTCGGGGCTGGCTTAACT
ATGCGGCATCAGAGCAGATTGTACTGAGAGTGCACCATATGCGGTGTGAAATACCGCACAGATGCGTAAG
GAGAAAATACCGCATCAGGCGCCATTCGCCATTCAGGCTGCGCAACTGTTGGGAAGGGCGATCGGTGCGG
GCCTCTTCGCTATTACGCCAGCTGGCGAAAGGGGGATGTGCTGCAAGGCGATTAAGTTGGGTAACGCCAG
GGTTTTCCCAGTCACGACGTTGTAAAACGACGGCCAGTGCCAAGTTGGGATCTTTGCATTGGCCCACGGC
TCTCAGGATGGGGATGCTCCCCTTCAGCACCCGGTTCCCCTTGGAAACTGATGGTCCTGGCTCTGTGGCA
TGGCAGTGGCACTGTGAGGAGCCCCCTACCAGCAGCACACAGTGGGGTTGGCACTGCCACGCTCCGGATG
CCGCGCTCTGATCCAACCCCATAATCAAGGGAACCCGAATTGCCCCATCATTGCCCCCACCACCCCCATC
CTGCCGGGCCCTCACACCCCACGCTGCCTTCTGGTGACATTCCCCAGCCCAAACCCACGGCTTCATGGCT
ACCGCGGGGCATTTCCCATTGCCGCCCCATTATCAGCTCTGCACACCTCCCGCTGTACCCATGCCTCGTG
GCTGCCCTTCTTTGACGTATAATCTTCTAATTAATACCCGGCCTTGTCAAAGTGGAGCACAAACGTTAAT
TAATTCCCCAGCAGGCAGGTAATTAACAGTGTGACTCCCTTTTTGCTGCGAGTGGGGCTGATACAGAGAG
ATGTGGCACTATGGAGCCCACGGGGTCCTGGCACTGGGTGCCCACGGAGGTCCCCATGTGCTGCAGTGTC
ACCGCCTCCGAGGAGACAGTATTGTCCCTGCGGTGTCCCTGCAGCTCAGCTCTGTCCACAGGGCCACCTC
CAGTTTGGAGGGGACACAATGCAGCCCCGATGCAACCCATCCTCGCAGCATCCCAGGGACAAAGACCCCA
CTGCAAGACCGCACACAGGGCTGGGTCCCGCTCCCCTAATATCTACAGTGCTTCTTGCATGGCCCCTTAA
TCAATGCAGTTAATCAGCATGCGCTCATGCACCGCTCTGGAGCTGCAAAGCCCCTCGCAGCGCTGCTCAC
CAACACCGCGCACCGCCCCGGCCCAGCCTGCAGCACGCGCTGCAAACAGGAAAGAAACAAAATATTGCCC
AAATGTAGGCAAAGGCATTCGGCTGCCTTGACCTCCGCCGGGCCGGGCCCTGCCTGACTCAGCTCCTTAC
TCAGCGCTCGCTTCCTCCCTCCGGCTGCCACCGCCGCAGCGCACACCCTGACAAAGAGTGGCCCTTAACG
GGCTCTGAGGTGCACCCAGCAGTGCACTCAGCAGTCCAAGGGCCGGCCTGGAGGTTTGCACCGCTACGTG
CTGACATTAGCATTGAACTTGGCCCTGGGTAGTGCTGCAGGCCGGGCGGGGTGGGTGTAGAGAGTGCAGC
GCGCGTTGCACCCGGTGCCCCTTCCCCTCCCTTGCATCCCAGCAGGCTGCACCCCAGCACCAGGCCCGTG
CATGCATGCTCCTGGTGTTATTGCAGCCTGGTGCATGCATGCGTCTTGATGGTGCAGCGCTGTGCATGCA
TCCTCCTTGGTGTGTAGCAGTCTAGTGCATGCATACCCCTCGGTGTTATTGCTGCTCTGTGCACGCACGC
TCATTGTATCACTTCATCCCAGTGCATGCACTCACACTGGAGCGATTGCTGCTCGGTGCACGCACACTCA
TTGTATCACTGCAGCTCAGTGGCTGCACGCACACCGGTGTTATTGCTGCTCGGTGCGTGCATGCACATCA
GTGTCGCTGCAGCTCAGTGCATGCACGCTCATTGCCCATCGCTATCCCTGCCTCTCCTGCTGGCGCTCCC
CGGGAGGTGACTTCAAGGGGACCGCAGGACCACCTCGGGGGTGGGGGGAGGGCTGCACACGCGGACCCCG
CTCCCCCTCCCCAACAAAGCACTGTGGAATCAAAAAGGGGGGAGGGGGGATGGAGGGGCGCGTCACACCC
CCGCCCCACACCCTCACCTCGAGGTGAGCCCCACGTTCTGCTTCACTCTCCCCATCTC
